LOCUS       Exported 9098 bp ds-DNA circular SYN 12-MAY-2021
DEFINITION  Enocdes a histone H2B fused to the SunTag for single molecule
            imaging.
ACCESSION   .
VERSION     .
KEYWORDS    pcDNA4TO-H2B-SunTag24x_v1
SOURCE      synthetic DNA construct
  ORGANISM  synthetic DNA construct
REFERENCE   1 (bases 1 to 9098)
  AUTHORS   Tanenbaum ME, Gilbert LA, Qi LS, Weissman JS, Vale RD
  TITLE     A Protein-Tagging System for Signal Amplification in Gene Expression
            and Fluorescence Imaging.
  JOURNAL   Cell. 2014 Oct 8. pii: S0092-8674(14)01227-6. doi:
            10.1016/j.cell.2014.09.039.
  PUBMED    25307933
REFERENCE   2 (bases 1 to 9098)
  AUTHORS   .
  TITLE     Direct Submission
  JOURNAL   Exported May 12, 2021 from SnapGene Server 1.1.58
            http://www.snapgene.com
FEATURES             Location/Qualifiers
     source          1..9098
                     /organism="synthetic DNA construct"
                     /mol_type="other DNA"
     enhancer        1..380
                     /label=CMV enhancer
                     /note="human cytomegalovirus immediate early enhancer"
     promoter        381..584
                     /label=CMV promoter
                     /note="human cytomegalovirus (CMV) immediate early
                     promoter"
     primer_bind     535..555
                     /label=CMV-F
                     /note="Human CMV immediate early promoter, forward primer"
     protein_bind    586..604
                     /gene="tetO"
                     /label=tet operator
                     /bound_moiety="tetracycline repressor TetR"
                     /note="bacterial operator O2 for the tetR and tetA genes"
     protein_bind    607..625
                     /gene="tetO"
                     /label=tet operator
                     /bound_moiety="tetracycline repressor TetR"
                     /note="bacterial operator O2 for the tetR and tetA genes"
     primer_bind     635..659
                     /label=LNCX
                     /note="Human CMV promoter, forward primer"
     CDS             788..1165
                     /codon_start=1
                     /gene="HIST1H2BJ"
                     /product="human histone H2B"
                     /label=H2B
                     /translation="MPEPAKSAPAPKKGSKKAVTKAQKKGGKKRKRSRKESYSIYVYKV
                     LKQVHPDTGISSKAMGIMNSFVNDIFERIAGEASRLAHYNKRSTITSREIQTAVRLLLP
                     GELAKHAVSEGTKAITKYTSAK"
     CDS             1235..1300
                     /codon_start=1
                     /product="GCN4 peptide that allows binding to an scFv-GFP
                     fusion protein (Tanenbaum et al., 2014)"
                     /label=GCN4_v1
                     /translation="LLPKNYHLENEVARLKKLVGER"
     CDS             1316..1381
                     /codon_start=1
                     /product="GCN4 peptide that allows binding to an scFv-GFP
                     fusion protein (Tanenbaum et al., 2014)"
                     /label=GCN4_v1
                     /translation="LLPKNYHLENEVARLKKLVGER"
     CDS             1397..1462
                     /codon_start=1
                     /product="GCN4 peptide that allows binding to an scFv-GFP
                     fusion protein (Tanenbaum et al., 2014)"
                     /label=GCN4_v1
                     /translation="LLPKNYHLENEVARLKKLVGER"
     CDS             1478..1543
                     /codon_start=1
                     /product="GCN4 peptide that allows binding to an scFv-GFP
                     fusion protein (Tanenbaum et al., 2014)"
                     /label=GCN4_v1
                     /translation="LLPKNYHLENEVARLKKLVGER"
     CDS             1559..1624
                     /codon_start=1
                     /product="GCN4 peptide that allows binding to an scFv-GFP
                     fusion protein (Tanenbaum et al., 2014)"
                     /label=GCN4_v1
                     /translation="LLPKNYHLENEVARLKKLVGER"
     CDS             1640..1705
                     /codon_start=1
                     /product="GCN4 peptide that allows binding to an scFv-GFP
                     fusion protein (Tanenbaum et al., 2014)"
                     /label=GCN4_v1
                     /translation="LLPKNYHLENEVARLKKLVGER"
     CDS             1721..1786
                     /codon_start=1
                     /product="GCN4 peptide that allows binding to an scFv-GFP
                     fusion protein (Tanenbaum et al., 2014)"
                     /label=GCN4_v1
                     /translation="LLPKNYHLENEVARLKKLVGER"
     CDS             1802..1867
                     /codon_start=1
                     /product="GCN4 peptide that allows binding to an scFv-GFP
                     fusion protein (Tanenbaum et al., 2014)"
                     /label=GCN4_v1
                     /translation="LLPKNYHLENEVARLKKLVGER"
     CDS             1883..1948
                     /codon_start=1
                     /product="GCN4 peptide that allows binding to an scFv-GFP
                     fusion protein (Tanenbaum et al., 2014)"
                     /label=GCN4_v1
                     /translation="LLPKNYHLENEVARLKKLVGER"
     CDS             1964..2029
                     /codon_start=1
                     /product="GCN4 peptide that allows binding to an scFv-GFP
                     fusion protein (Tanenbaum et al., 2014)"
                     /label=GCN4_v1
                     /translation="LLPKNYHLENEVARLKKLVGER"
     CDS             2045..2110
                     /codon_start=1
                     /product="GCN4 peptide that allows binding to an scFv-GFP
                     fusion protein (Tanenbaum et al., 2014)"
                     /label=GCN4_v1
                     /translation="LLPKNYHLENEVARLKKLVGER"
     CDS             2126..2191
                     /codon_start=1
                     /product="GCN4 peptide that allows binding to an scFv-GFP
                     fusion protein (Tanenbaum et al., 2014)"
                     /label=GCN4_v1
                     /translation="LLPKNYHLENEVARLKKLVGER"
     primer_bind     2207..2229
                     /label=pGEX 5'
                     /note="pGEX vectors, Glutathione-S-transferase, forward
                     primer"
     primer_bind     2230..2252
                     /label=pGEX 3'
                     /note="pGEX vectors, reverse primer"
     CDS             2255..2320
                     /codon_start=1
                     /product="GCN4 peptide that allows binding to an scFv-GFP
                     fusion protein (Tanenbaum et al., 2014)"
                     /label=GCN4_v1
                     /translation="LLPKNYHLENEVARLKKLVGER"
     CDS             2336..2401
                     /codon_start=1
                     /product="GCN4 peptide that allows binding to an scFv-GFP
                     fusion protein (Tanenbaum et al., 2014)"
                     /label=GCN4_v1
                     /translation="LLPKNYHLENEVARLKKLVGER"
     CDS             2417..2482
                     /codon_start=1
                     /product="GCN4 peptide that allows binding to an scFv-GFP
                     fusion protein (Tanenbaum et al., 2014)"
                     /label=GCN4_v1
                     /translation="LLPKNYHLENEVARLKKLVGER"
     CDS             2498..2563
                     /codon_start=1
                     /product="GCN4 peptide that allows binding to an scFv-GFP
                     fusion protein (Tanenbaum et al., 2014)"
                     /label=GCN4_v1
                     /translation="LLPKNYHLENEVARLKKLVGER"
     CDS             2579..2644
                     /codon_start=1
                     /product="GCN4 peptide that allows binding to an scFv-GFP
                     fusion protein (Tanenbaum et al., 2014)"
                     /label=GCN4_v1
                     /translation="LLPKNYHLENEVARLKKLVGER"
     CDS             2660..2725
                     /codon_start=1
                     /product="GCN4 peptide that allows binding to an scFv-GFP
                     fusion protein (Tanenbaum et al., 2014)"
                     /label=GCN4_v1
                     /translation="LLPKNYHLENEVARLKKLVGER"
     CDS             2741..2806
                     /codon_start=1
                     /product="GCN4 peptide that allows binding to an scFv-GFP
                     fusion protein (Tanenbaum et al., 2014)"
                     /label=GCN4_v1
                     /translation="LLPKNYHLENEVARLKKLVGER"
     CDS             2822..2887
                     /codon_start=1
                     /product="GCN4 peptide that allows binding to an scFv-GFP
                     fusion protein (Tanenbaum et al., 2014)"
                     /label=GCN4_v1
                     /translation="LLPKNYHLENEVARLKKLVGER"
     CDS             2903..2968
                     /codon_start=1
                     /product="GCN4 peptide that allows binding to an scFv-GFP
                     fusion protein (Tanenbaum et al., 2014)"
                     /label=GCN4_v1
                     /translation="LLPKNYHLENEVARLKKLVGER"
     CDS             2984..3049
                     /codon_start=1
                     /product="GCN4 peptide that allows binding to an scFv-GFP
                     fusion protein (Tanenbaum et al., 2014)"
                     /label=GCN4_v1
                     /translation="LLPKNYHLENEVARLKKLVGER"
     CDS             3065..3130
                     /codon_start=1
                     /product="GCN4 peptide that allows binding to an scFv-GFP
                     fusion protein (Tanenbaum et al., 2014)"
                     /label=GCN4_v1
                     /translation="LLPKNYHLENEVARLKKLVGER"
     CDS             3146..3211
                     /codon_start=1
                     /product="GCN4 peptide that allows binding to an scFv-GFP
                     fusion protein (Tanenbaum et al., 2014)"
                     /label=GCN4_v1
                     /translation="LLPKNYHLENEVARLKKLVGER"
     misc_feature    3282..3834
                     /label=IRES
                     /note="internal ribosome entry site (IRES) of the
                     encephalomyocarditis virus (EMCV)"
     primer_bind     complement(3426..3443)
                     /label=IRES reverse
                     /note="IRES internal ribosome entry site, reverse primer.
                     Also called pCDH-rev"
     primer_bind     3653..3672
                     /label=IRES-F
                     /note="IRES internal ribosome entry site, forward primer"
     CDS             3846..4445
                     /codon_start=1
                     /gene="pac from Streptomyces alboniger"
                     /product="puromycin N-acetyltransferase"
                     /label=PuroR
                     /note="confers resistance to puromycin"
                     /translation="MTEYKPTVRLATRDDVPRAVRTLAAAFADYPATRHTVDPDRHIER
                     VTELQELFLTRVGLDIGKVWVADDGAAVAVWTTPESVEAGAVFAEIGPRMAELSGSRLA
                     AQQQMEGLLAPHRPKEPAWFLATVGVSPDHQGKGLGSAVVLPGVEAAERAGVPAFLETS
                     APRNLPFYERLGFTVTADVEVPEGPRTWCMTRKPGA"
     primer_bind     complement(3846..3865)
                     /label=Puro-R
                     /note="Puromycin resistance gene, reverse primer. Also
                     called puro-variant-R"
     primer_bind     4342..4362
                     /label=Puro-F
                     /note="Puromycin resistance gene, forward primer"
     primer_bind     complement(4483..4500)
                     /label=BGH-rev
                     /note="Bovine growth hormone terminator, reverse primer.
                     Also called BGH reverse"
     polyA_signal    4489..4713
                     /label=bGH poly(A) signal
                     /note="bovine growth hormone polyadenylation signal"
     rep_origin      4759..5187
                     /direction=RIGHT
                     /label=f1 ori
                     /note="f1 bacteriophage origin of replication; arrow
                     indicates direction of (+) strand synthesis"
     primer_bind     complement(4846..4865)
                     /label=F1ori-R
                     /note="F1 origin, reverse primer"
     primer_bind     5056..5077
                     /label=F1ori-F
                     /note="F1 origin, forward primer"
     primer_bind     complement(5196..5216)
                     /label=pBABE 3'
                     /note="SV40 enhancer, reverse primer for pBABE vectors"
     promoter        5201..5530
                     /label=SV40 promoter
                     /note="SV40 enhancer and early promoter"
     rep_origin      5381..5516
                     /label=SV40 ori
                     /note="SV40 origin of replication"
     primer_bind     5443..5462
                     /label=SV40pro-F
                     /note="SV40 promoter/origin, forward primer"
     promoter        5578..5625
                     /label=EM7 promoter
                     /note="synthetic bacterial promoter "
     CDS             5644..6018
                     /codon_start=1
                     /gene="Sh ble from Streptoalloteichus hindustanus"
                     /product="antibiotic-binding protein"
                     /label=BleoR
                     /note="confers resistance to bleomycin, phleomycin, and
                     Zeocin(TM)"
                     /translation="MAKLTSAVPVLTARDVAGAVEFWTDRLGFSRDFVEDDFAGVVRDD
                     VTLFISAVQDQVVPDNTLAWVWVRGLDELYAEWSEVVSTNFRDASGPAMTEIGEQPWGR
                     EFALRDPAGNCVHFVAEEQD"
     polyA_signal    6148..6269
                     /label=SV40 poly(A) signal
                     /note="SV40 polyadenylation signal"
     primer_bind     complement(6185..6204)
                     /label=SV40pA-R
                     /note="SV40 polyA, reverse primer"
     primer_bind     6239..6258
                     /label=EBV-rev
                     /note="SV40 polyA terminator, reverse primer"
     primer_bind     complement(6318..6334)
                     /label=M13 rev
                     /note="common sequencing primer, one of multiple similar
                     variants"
     primer_bind     complement(6318..6334)
                     /label=M13 Reverse
                     /note="In lacZ gene. Also called M13-rev"
     primer_bind     complement(6331..6353)
                     /label=M13/pUC Reverse
                     /note="In lacZ gene"
     protein_bind    6342..6358
                     /label=lac operator
                     /bound_moiety="lac repressor encoded by lacI"
                     /note="The lac repressor binds to the lac operator to
                     inhibit transcription in E. coli. This inhibition can be
                     relieved by adding lactose or
                     isopropyl-beta-D-thiogalactopyranoside (IPTG)."
     promoter        complement(6366..6396)
                     /label=lac promoter
                     /note="promoter for the E. coli lac operon"
     protein_bind    6411..6432
                     /label=CAP binding site
                     /bound_moiety="E. coli catabolite activator protein"
                     /note="CAP binding activates transcription in the presence
                     of cAMP."
     rep_origin      complement(7109..7697)
                     /direction=LEFT
                     /label=ori
                     /note="high-copy-number ColE1/pMB1/pBR322/pUC origin of
                     replication"
     CDS             complement(7868..8728)
                     /codon_start=1
                     /gene="bla"
                     /product="beta-lactamase"
                     /label=AmpR
                     /note="confers resistance to ampicillin, carbenicillin, and
                     related antibiotics"
                     /translation="MSIQHFRVALIPFFAAFCLPVFAHPETLVKVKDAEDQLGARVGYI
                     ELDLNSGKILESFRPEERFPMMSTFKVLLCGAVLSRIDAGQEQLGRRIHYSQNDLVEYS
                     PVTEKHLTDGMTVRELCSAAITMSDNTAANLLLTTIGGPKELTAFLHNMGDHVTRLDRW
                     EPELNEAIPNDERDTTMPVAMATTLRKLLTGELLTLASRQQLIDWMEADKVAGPLLRSA
                     LPAGWFIADKSGAGERGSRGIIAALGPDGKPSRIVVIYTTGSQATMDERNRQIAEIGAS
                     LIKHW"
     primer_bind     8491..8510
                     /label=Amp-R
                     /note="Ampicillin resistance gene, reverse primer"
     promoter        complement(8729..8833)
                     /gene="bla"
                     /label=AmpR promoter
     primer_bind     complement(8908..8927)
                     /label=pRS-marker
                     /note="pRS vectors, use to sequence yeast selectable
                     marker"
ORIGIN
        1 gacattgatt attgactagt tattaatagt aatcaattac ggggtcatta gttcatagcc
       61 catatatgga gttccgcgtt acataactta cggtaaatgg cccgcctggc tgaccgccca
      121 acgacccccg cccattgacg tcaataatga cgtatgttcc catagtaacg ccaataggga
      181 ctttccattg acgtcaatgg gtggagtatt tacggtaaac tgcccacttg gcagtacatc
      241 aagtgtatca tatgccaagt acgcccccta ttgacgtcaa tgacggtaaa tggcccgcct
      301 ggcattatgc ccagtacatg accttatggg actttcctac ttggcagtac atctacgtat
      361 tagtcatcgc tattaccatg gtgatgcggt tttggcagta catcaatggg cgtggatagc
      421 ggtttgactc acggggattt ccaagtctcc accccattga cgtcaatggg agtttgtttt
      481 ggcaccaaaa tcaacgggac tttccaaaat gtcgtaacaa ctccgcccca ttgacgcaaa
      541 tgggcggtag gcgtgtacgg tgggaggtct atataagcag agctctccct atcagtgata
      601 gagatctccc tatcagtgat agagatcgtc gacgagctcg tttagtgaac cgtcagatcg
      661 cctggagacg ccatccacgc tgttttgacc tccatagaag acaccgggac cgatccagcc
      721 tccggactct agcgtttaaa cttaagcttg gtaccgagct cggatccggc gcgccaccgg
      781 tgccaccatg ccagagccag cgaagtctgc tcccgccccg aaaaagggct ccaagaaggc
      841 ggtgactaag gcgcagaaga aaggcggcaa gaagcgcaag cgcagccgca aggagagcta
      901 ttccatctat gtgtacaagg ttctgaagca ggtccaccct gacaccggca tttcgtccaa
      961 ggccatgggc atcatgaatt cgtttgtgaa cgacattttc gagcgcatcg caggtgaggc
     1021 ttcccgcctg gcgcattaca acaagcgctc gaccatcacc tccagggaga tccagacggc
     1081 cgtgcgcctg ctgctgcctg gggagttggc caagcacgcc gtgtccgagg gtactaaggc
     1141 catcaccaag tacaccagcg ctaaggatcg atccggtgga ggtggaggtc ctgcaggttc
     1201 gaaggtacaa agcggtccgg gaggttctgg aggattgttg cccaaaaact accacttgga
     1261 gaacgaggtc gcaaggttga aaaaattggt cggtgagcgt ggcggctcag gcggccttct
     1321 tccaaaaaat tatcatcttg aaaatgaagt tgctagactt aaaaaacttg ttggagaaag
     1381 aggcgggagc ggcggcctgc tgcccaagaa ctaccacctg gagaacgagg tcgcccgcct
     1441 gaagaagctg gtcggcgagc gcggtggttc tggaggtttg ctcccaaaga actaccactt
     1501 ggaaaacgaa gtcgcaagat tgaagaagtt ggtcggtgaa agaggaggaa gcggaggatt
     1561 attacctaaa aattatcatt tggaaaatga agttgctaga ttgaagaagt tggttggaga
     1621 gagagggggg tctggaggac tactaccgaa aaactaccac ctagagaacg aggtggcccg
     1681 actaaaaaag ctagtgggcg agcgcggcgg cagtggcggc ctcctcccca agaattacca
     1741 cctcgaaaat gaagtagcaa ggctcaagaa gctcgtagga gaaagaggtg gttccggggg
     1801 actccttcca aaaaactatc atcttgaaaa cgaagttgca cgtcttaaaa aacttgttgg
     1861 cgaacgtggc ggctctggcg ggctgctgcc caagaattac cacctggaaa atgaagtggc
     1921 ccgcctgaag aagctggtgg gcgaacgcgg aggcagtgga ggcctactac cgaagaacta
     1981 ccacctagag aacgaggtgg cacgcctaaa gaagctagtg ggcgagcgcg gcggctcggg
     2041 tggtttatta cctaagaatt atcatttaga aaatgaagta gctcgattaa agaagttagt
     2101 aggtgaacgt ggtgggtctg gtggtcttct tccgaagaac taccaccttg agaacgaggt
     2161 agctcgtctt aagaaacttg taggtgagcg tggtggaagc ggtggtgggc tggcaagcca
     2221 cgtttggtgc cgggagctgc atgtgtcaga ggaacttttg ccaaagaatt atcatcttga
     2281 gaacgaagtg gctcgtctta agaaactcgt aggagaaaga ggtggcagtg gaggtctgct
     2341 tcccaagaat taccacctgg aaaatgaggt agctagactg aaaaagctcg taggcgagcg
     2401 cgggggaagt gggggattgc tgccaaaaaa ttatcatttg gagaacgaag tagcacgact
     2461 aaagaaatta gttggggaga gggggggatc gggtggctta ctcccgaaaa attatcatct
     2521 cgaaaacgaa gtggctcggc taaaaaagtt agttggagag cgtggcggtt ctggaggcct
     2581 attaccaaaa aactaccacc tcgaaaatga ggtggcacgc ttaaaaaagc tggtcggaga
     2641 acggggaggc agtggtggcc tactacccaa gaattatcat cttgagaacg aggtagcgcg
     2701 tttgaagaag ctcgtcggtg aaagaggtgg ctcaggaggg ctgctcccaa agaactatca
     2761 tcttgaaaat gaggtcgctc gattaaaaaa gttagtgggc gagaggggag gcagtggtgg
     2821 gctacttcct aagaattacc acctcgaaaa cgaagtagct cgattaaaga aattggtcgg
     2881 tgagagaggt gggtcgggtg gcttactgcc gaaaaattat catctggaaa atgaggtagc
     2941 gagactaaaa aagctcgtag gtgagagagg gggttctggc ggcttgctac caaaaaatta
     3001 tcatcttgag aacgaagttg ctaggctcaa aaagctggtt ggagagcgcg gcggctcagg
     3061 cggtctgtta cccaaaaact accacttgga aaatgaggtt gccagattga agaaactggt
     3121 cggcgagcgc ggtggaagtg gaggactact tcctaaaaat tatcatttgg agaacgaagt
     3181 cgctagactg aaaaagttgg ttggggaacg aggagggtct ggcggcaagc tagtcgaatt
     3241 cgacacgtag gctagcttag taggcggccg ccccccccct aacgttactg gccgaagccg
     3301 cttggaataa ggccggtgtg cgtttgtcta tatgttattt tccaccatat tgccgtcttt
     3361 tggcaatgtg agggcccgga aacctggccc tgtcttcttg acgagcattc ctaggggtct
     3421 ttcccctctc gccaaaggaa tgcaaggtct gttgaatgtc gtgaaggaag cagttcctct
     3481 ggaagcttct tgaagacaaa caacgtctgt agcgaccctt tgcaggcagc ggaacccccc
     3541 acctggcgac aggtgcctct gcggccaaaa gccacgtgta taagatacac ctgcaaaggc
     3601 ggcacaaccc cagtgccacg ttgtgagttg gatagttgtg gaaagagtca aatggctctc
     3661 ctcaagcgta ttcaacaagg ggctgaagga tgcccagaag gtaccccatt gtatgggatc
     3721 tgatctgggg cctcggtgca catgctttac atgtgtttag tcgaggttaa aaaaacgtct
     3781 aggccccccg aaccacgggg acgtggtttt cctttgaaaa acacgatgat aatatggcca
     3841 caaccatgac cgagtacaag cccacggtgc gcctcgccac ccgcgacgac gtcccccggg
     3901 ccgtacgcac cctcgccgcc gcgttcgccg actaccccgc cacgcgccac accgtcgacc
     3961 cggaccgcca catcgagcgg gtcaccgagc tgcaagaact cttcctcacg cgcgtcgggc
     4021 tcgacatcgg caaggtgtgg gtcgcggacg acggcgccgc ggtggcggtc tggaccacgc
     4081 cggagagcgt cgaagcgggg gcggtgttcg ccgagatcgg cccgcgcatg gccgagttga
     4141 gcggttcccg gctggccgcg cagcaacaga tggaaggcct cctggcgccg caccggccca
     4201 aggagcccgc gtggttcctg gccaccgtcg gcgtctcgcc cgaccaccag ggcaagggtc
     4261 tgggcagcgc cgtcgtgctc cccggagtgg aggcggccga gcgcgccggg gtgcccgcct
     4321 tcctggagac ctccgcgccc cgcaacctcc ccttctacga gcggctcggc ttcaccgtca
     4381 ccgccgacgt cgaggtgccc gaaggaccgc gcacctggtg catgacccgc aagcccggtg
     4441 cctgactcga gtctagaggg cccgtttaaa cccgctgatc agcctcgact gtgccttcta
     4501 gttgccagcc atctgttgtt tgcccctccc ccgtgccttc cttgaccctg gaaggtgcca
     4561 ctcccactgt cctttcctaa taaaatgagg aaattgcatc gcattgtctg agtaggtgtc
     4621 attctattct ggggggtggg gtggggcagg acagcaaggg ggaggattgg gaagacaata
     4681 gcaggcatgc tggggatgcg gtgggctcta tggcttctga ggcggaaaga accagctggg
     4741 gctctagggg gtatccccnn nnnnnnnnnn nnnnnnnnnn nnnnnnnnnn nnnnnnnnnn
     4801 nnnnnnnnnn nnnnnnnnnn nnnnnnnnnn nnnnnnnnnn nnnnnnnnnn nnnnnnnnnn
     4861 nnnnnnnnnn nnnnnnnnnn nncnnnnnnn nnnnnnnnnn nnnnnnnnnn nnnnnnnnnn
     4921 nnnnnnnnnn nnnnnnnnnn nnnnnnnnnn nnnnnnnnnn nnnnnnnnnn nnnnannnnn
     4981 nnnnnnnnnn nnnnnnnnnn nnnnnnnnnn nnnnnnnnnn nnnncctttg acgttggagt
     5041 ccacgttctt taatagtgga ctcttgttcc aaactggaac aacactcaac cctatctcgg
     5101 tctattcttt tgatttataa gggattttgc cgatttcggc ctattggtta aaaaatgagc
     5161 tgatttaaca aaaatttaac gcgaattaat tctgtggaat gtgtgtcagt tagggtgtgg
     5221 aaagtcccca ggctccccag caggcagaag tatgcaaagc atgcatctca attagtcagc
     5281 aaccaggtgt ggaaagtccc caggctcccc agcaggcaga agtatgcaaa gcatgcatct
     5341 caattagtca gcaaccatag tcccgcccct aactccgccc atcccgcccc taactccgcc
     5401 cagttccgcc cattctccgc cccatggctg actaattttt tttatttatg cagaggccga
     5461 ggccgcctct gcctctgagc tattccagaa gtagtgagga ggcttttttg gaggcctagg
     5521 cttttgcaaa aagctcccgg gagcttgtat atccattttc ggatctgatc agcacgtgtt
     5581 gacaattaat catcggcata gtatatcggc atagtataat acgacaaggt gaggaactaa
     5641 accatggcca agttgaccag tgccgttccg gtgctcaccg cgcgcgacgt cgccggagcg
     5701 gtcgagttct ggaccgaccg gctcgggttc tcccgggact tcgtggagga cgacttcgcc
     5761 ggtgtggtcc gggacgacgt gaccctgttc atcagcgcgg tccaggacca ggtggtgccg
     5821 gacaacaccc tggcctgggt gtgggtgcgc ggcctggacg agctgtacgc cgagtggtcg
     5881 gaggtcgtgt ccacgaactt ccgggacgcc tccgggccgg ccatgaccga gatcggcgag
     5941 cagccgtggg ggcgggagtt cgccctgcgc gacccggccg gcaactgcgt gcacttcgtg
     6001 gccgaggagc aggactgaca cgtgctacga gatttcgatt ccaccgccgc cttctatgaa
     6061 aggttgggct tcggaatcgt tttccgggac gccggctgga tgatcctcca gcgcggggat
     6121 ctcatgctgg agttcttcgc ccaccccaac ttgtttattg cagcttataa tggttacaaa
     6181 taaagcaata gcatcacaaa tttcacaaat aaagcatttt tttcactgca ttctagttgt
     6241 ggtttgtcca aactcatcaa tgtatcttat catgtctgta taccgtcgac ctctagctag
     6301 agcttggcgt aatcatggtc atagctgttt cctgtgtgaa attgttatcc gctcacaatt
     6361 ccacacaaca tacgagccgg aagcataaag tgtaaagcct ggggtgccta atgagtgagc
     6421 taactcacat taattgcgtt gcgctcactg cccgctttcc agtcgggaaa cctgtcgtgc
     6481 cagctgcatt aatgaatcgg ccaacgcgcg gggagaggcg gtttgcgtat tgggcgctct
     6541 tccgcttcct cgctcactga ctcgctgcgc tcggtcgttc ggctgcggcg agcggtatca
     6601 gctcactcaa aggcggtaat acggttatcc acagaatcag gggataacgc aggaaagaac
     6661 atgtgagcaa aaggccagca aaaggccagg aaccgtaaaa aggccgcgtt gctggcgttt
     6721 ttccataggc tccgcccccc tgacgagcat cacaaaaatc gacgctcaag tcagaggtgg
     6781 cgaaacccga caggactata aagataccag gcgtttcccc ctggaagctc cctcgtgcgc
     6841 tctcctgttc cgaccctgcc gcttaccgga tacctgtccg cctttctccc ttcgggaagc
     6901 gtggcgcttt ctcatagctc acgctgtagg tatcttcctc gctcactgac tcgctgcgct
     6961 cggtcgttcg gctgcggcga gcggtatcag ctcactcaaa ggcggtaata cggttatcca
     7021 cagaatcagg ggataacgca ggaaagaaca tgtgagcaaa aggccagcaa aaggccagga
     7081 accgtaaaaa ggccgcgttg ctggcgtttt tccataggct ccgcccccct gacgagcatc
     7141 acaaaaatcg acgctcaagt cagaggtggc gaaacccgac aggactataa agataccagg
     7201 cgtttccccc tggaagctcc ctcgtgcgct ctcctgttcc gaccctgccg cttaccggat
     7261 acctgtccgc ctttctccct tcgggaagcg tggcgctttc tcatagctca cgctgtaggt
     7321 atctcagttc ggtgtaggtc gttcgctcca agctgggctg tgtgcacgaa ccccccgttc
     7381 agcccgaccg ctgcgcctta tccggtaact atcgtcttga gtccaacccg gtaagacacg
     7441 acttatcgcc actggcagca gccactggta acaggattag cagagcgagg tatgtaggcg
     7501 gtgctacaga gttcttgaag tggtggccta actacggcta cactagaaga acagtatttg
     7561 gtatctgcgc tctgctgaag ccagttacct tcggaaaaag agttggtagc tcttgatccg
     7621 gcaaacaaac caccgctggt agcggtggtt tttttgtttg caagcagcag attacgcgca
     7681 gaaaaaaagg atctcaagaa gatcctttga tcttttctac ggggtctgac gctcagtgga
     7741 acgaaaactc acgttaaggg attttggtca tgagattatc aaaaaggatc ttcacctaga
     7801 tccttttaaa ttaaaaatga agttttaaat caatctaaag tatatatgag taaacttggt
     7861 ctgacagtta ccaatgctta atcagtgagg cacctatctc agcgatctgt ctatttcgtt
     7921 catccatagt tgcctgactc cccgtcgtgt agataactac gatacgggag ggcttaccat
     7981 ctggccccag tgctgcaatg ataccgcgag acccacgctc accggctcca gatttatcag
     8041 caataaacca gccagccgga agggccgagc gcagaagtgg tcctgcaact ttatccgcct
     8101 ccatccagtc tattaattgt tgccgggaag ctagagtaag tagttcgcca gttaatagtt
     8161 tgcgcaacgt tgttgccatt gctacaggca tcgtggtgtc acgctcgtcg tttggtatgg
     8221 cttcattcag ctccggttcc caacgatcaa ggcgagttac atgatccccc atgttgtgca
     8281 aaaaagcggt tagctccttc ggtcctccga tcgttgtcag aagtaagttg gccgcagtgt
     8341 tatcactcat ggttatggca gcactgcata attctcttac tgtcatgcca tccgtaagat
     8401 gcttttctgt gactggtgag tactcaacca agtcattctg agaatagtgt atgcggcgac
     8461 cgagttgctc ttgcccggcg tcaatacggg ataataccgc gccacatagc agaactttaa
     8521 aagtgctcat cattggaaaa cgttcttcgg ggcgaaaact ctcaaggatc ttaccgctgt
     8581 tgagatccag ttcgatgtaa cccactcgtg cacccaactg atcttcagca tcttttactt
     8641 tcaccagcgt ttctgggtga gcaaaaacag gaaggcaaaa tgccgcaaaa aagggaataa
     8701 gggcgacacg gaaatgttga atactcatac tcttcctttt tcaatattat tgaagcattt
     8761 atcagggtta ttgtctcatg agcggataca tatttgaatg tatttagaaa aataaacaaa
     8821 taggggttcc gcgcacattt ccccgaaaag tgccacctga cgtcgacgga tcgggagatc
     8881 tcccgatccc ctatggtgca ctctcagtac aatctgctct gatgccgcat agttaagcca
     8941 gtatctgctc cctgcttgtg tgttggaggt cgctgagtag tgcgcgagca aaatttaagc
     9001 tacaacaagg caaggcttga ccgacaattg catgaagaat ctgcttaggg ttaggcgttt
     9061 tgcgctgctt cgcgatgtac gggccagata tacgcgtt
//
