[The description below was written by a language model from this plasmid's Addgene catalogue record and the feature table of its GenBank file.]
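Description:
pcDNA4TO-H2B-SunTag24x_v1 is a 9.1 kb mammalian expression plasmid built on the pcDNA4TO backbone. It is propagated in E. coli at high copy from a ColE1/pUC-type origin under ampicillin selection (AmpR), and it also carries an f1 origin. Expression of the payload is driven by the human CMV immediate-early enhancer and promoter, followed by two tet operator (O2) sites. In cells that express the tetracycline repressor, TetR binds these sites and keeps the cassette off until tetracycline or doxycycline is added. In cells without TetR the promoter is constitutive.

The open reading frame encodes human histone H2B (HIST1H2BJ) followed by 24 tandem copies of the first-generation GCN4 peptide epitope (GCN4_v1), annotated as two blocks of twelve separated by a short junction. This array is the SunTag scaffold. Each peptide can recruit one copy of a separately expressed single-chain antibody fused to GFP, which this plasmid does not encode, so a single H2B molecule can be decorated with many fluorophores. The amplified signal makes individual chromatin-bound histone molecules bright enough to follow, matching the stated purpose of single-molecule imaging.

Downstream of the fusion, an EMCV IRES drives translation of puromycin N-acetyltransferase from the same transcript, which ends at the bGH polyadenylation signal. Puromycin resistance is therefore directly coupled to expression of the tagged histone. The backbone also provides an independent Zeocin/bleomycin marker (BleoR). It is driven by the SV40 early promoter in mammalian cells and by the EM7 promoter in bacteria, and it ends at an SV40 poly(A) signal. The SV40 promoter region also contains the SV40 origin of replication.
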