Addgene plasmid #60911: pcDNA4TO-H2B-SunTag24x_v1
Purpose: Enocdes a histone H2B fused to the SunTag for single molecule imaging
Depositing lab: Ron Vale. Depositing organization: University of California, San Francisco (UCSF). Publication: A Protein-Tagging System for Signal Amplification in Gene Expression and Fluorescence Imaging. Tanenbaum ME, Gilbert LA, Qi LS, Weissman JS, Vale RD. Cell. 2014 Oct 8. pii: S0092-8674(14)01227-6. doi: 10.1016/j.cell.2014.09.039. PubMed 25307933.
Backbone
  Vector backbone: pcDNA4TO
  Vector type: Mammalian Expression
Growth in bacteria
  Bacterial resistance: Ampicillin, 100 μg/mL
  Growth temperature: 37°C
  Growth strain: Top10
  Copy number: High Copy
Gene/Insert
  Gene/Insert name: H2B
Terms and licenses: Academic/Nonprofit Terms; Industry Terms: Not Available to Industry
Depositor comments: For more information, visit https://valelab4.ucsf.edu/external/research/suntag.html
How to cite: pcDNA4TO-H2B-SunTag24x_v1 was a gift from Ron Vale (Addgene plasmid # 60911 ; http://n2t.net/addgene:60911 ; RRID:Addgene_60911)
