>Addgene plasmid #60911 | pcDNA4TO-H2B-SunTag24x_v1 | addgene partial sequence | sequence record 99841 | pGEX3 5'-CCGGGAGCTGCATGTGTCAGAGG-3'
TCATCTTGAGAACGAAGTGGCTCGTCTTAAGAAACTCGTAGGAGAAAGAGGTGGCAGTGGAGGTCTGCTT
CCCAAGAATTACCACCTGGAAAATGAGGTAGCTAGACTGAAAAAGCTCGTAGGCGAGCGCGGGGGAAGTG
GGGGATTGCTGCCAAAAAATTATCATTTGGAGAACGAAGTAGCACGACTAAAGAAATTAGTTGGGGAGAG
GGGGGGATCGGGTGGCTTACTCCCGAAAAATTATCATCTCGAAAACGAAGTGGCTCGGCTAAAAAAGTTA
GTTGGAGAGCGTGGCGGTTCTGGAGGCCTATTACCAAAAAACTACCACCTCGAAAATGAGGTGGCACGCT
TAAAAAAGCTGGTCGGAGAACGGGGAGGCAGTGGTGGCCTACTACCCAAGAATTATCATCTTGAGAACGA
GGTAGCGCGTTTGAAGAAGCTCGTCGGTGAAAGAGGTGGCTCAGGAGGGCTGCTCCCAAAGAACTATCAT
CTTGAAAATGAGGTCGCTCGATTAAAAAAGTTAGTGGGCGAGAGGGGAGGCAGTGGTGGGCTACTTCCTA
AGAATTACCACCTCGAAAACGAAGTAGCTCGATTAAAGAAATTGGTCGGTGAGAGAGGTGGGTCGGGTGG
CTTACTGCCGAAAAATTATCATCTGGAAAATGAGGTAGCGAGACTAAAAAAGCTCGTAGGTGAGAGAGGG
GGTTCTGGCGGCTTGCTACCAAAAAATTATCATCTTGAGAACGAAGTTGCTAGGCTCAAAAAGCTGGTTG
GAGAGCGCGGCGGCTCAGGCGGTCTGTTACCCAAAAACTACCACTTGGAAAATGAGGTTGCCAGATTGAA
GAAACTGGTCGGCGAGCGCGGTGGAAGTGGAGGACTACTTCCTAAAAATTATCATTTGGAGAACGAAGTC
GCTAGACTGAAAAAGTTGGTTGGGGAACGAGGAGGGTCTGGCGGCAAGCTAGTCGAATTCG
