>Addgene plasmid #60911 | pcDNA4TO-H2B-SunTag24x_v1 | addgene partial sequence | sequence record 99842 | pCDH-rev 5'-GCATTCCTTTGGCGAGAG-3'
GTTAGTTGGAGAGCGTGGCGGTTCTGGAGGCCTATTACCAAAAAACTACCACCTCGAAAATGAGGTGGCA
CGCTTAAAAAAGCTGGTCGGAGAACGGGGAGGCAGTGGTGGCCTACTACCCAAGAATTATCATCTTGAGA
ACGAGGTAGCGCGTTTGAAGAAGCTCGTCGGTGAAAGAGGTGGCTCAGGAGGGCTGCTCCCAAAGAACTA
TCATCTTGAAAATGAGGTCGCTCGATTAAAAAAGTTAGTGGGCGAGAGGGGAGGCAGTGGTGGGCTACTT
CCTAAGAATTACCACCTCGAAAACGAAGTAGCTCGATTAAAGAAATTGGTCGGTGAGAGAGGTGGGTCGG
GTGGCTTACTGCCGAAAAATTATCATCTGGAAAATGAGGTAGCGAGACTAAAAAAGCTCGTAGGTGAGAG
AGGGGGTTCTGGCGGCTTGCTACCAAAAAATTATCATCTTGAGAACGAAGTTGCTAGGCTCAAAAAGCTG
GTTGGAGAGCGCGGCGGCTCAGGCGGTCTGTTACCCAAAAACTACCACTTGGAAAATGAGGTTGCCAGAT
TGAAGAAACTGGTCGGCGAGCGCGGTGGAAGTGGAGGACTACTTCCTAAAAATTATCATTTGGAGAACGA
AGTCGCTAGACTGAAAAAGTTGGTTGGGGAACGAGGAGGGTCTGGCGGCAAGCTAGTCGAATTCGACACG
TAGGCTAGCTTAGTAGGCGGCCGCCCCCCCCCTAACGTTACTGGCCGAAGCCGCTTGGAATAAGGCCGGT
GTGCGTTTGTCTATATGTTATTTTCCACCATATTGCCGTCTTTTGGCAATGTGAGGGCCCGGAAACCTGG
CCC
