>Addgene plasmid #60911 | pcDNA4TO-H2B-SunTag24x_v1 | addgene partial sequence | sequence record 99930 | CMV-F 5'-CGCAAATGGGCGGTAGGCGTG-3'
TAAGCAGAGCTCTCCCTATCAGTGATAGAGATCTCCCTATCAGTGATAGAGATCGTCGACGAGCTCGTTT
AGTGAACCGTCAGATCGCCTGGAGACGCCATCCACGCTGTTTTGACCTCCATAGAAGACACCGGGACCGA
TCCAGCCTCCGGACTCTAGCGTTTAAACTTAAGCTTGGTACCGAGCTCGGATCCGGCGCGCCACCGGTGC
CACCATGCCAGAGCCAGCGAAGTCTGCTCCCGCCCCGAAAAAGGGCTCCAAGAAGGCGGTGACTAAGGCG
CAGAAGAAAGGCGGCAAGAAGCGCAAGCGCAGCCGCAAGGAGAGCTATTCCATCTATGTGTACAAGGTTC
TGAAGCAGGTCCACCCTGACACCGGCATTTCGTCCAAGGCCATGGGCATCATGAATTCGTTTGTGAACGA
CATTTTCGAGCGCATCGCAGGTGAGGCTTCCCGCCTGGCGCATTACAACAAGCGCTCGACCATCACCTCC
AGGGAGATCCAGACGGCCGTGCGCCTGCTGCTGCCTGGGGAGTTGGCCAAGCACGCCGTGTCCGAGGGTA
CTAAGGCCATCACCAAGTACACCAGCGCTAAGGATCGATCCGGTGGAGGTGGAGGTCCTGCAGGTTCGAA
GGTACAAAGCGGTCCGGGAGGTTCTGGAGGATTGTTGCCCAAAAACTACCACTTGGAGAACGAGGTCGCA
AGGTTGAAAAAATTGGTCGGTGAGCGTGGCGGCTCAGGCGGCCTTCTTCCAAAAAATTATCATCTTGAAA
ATGAAGTTGCTAGACTTAAAAAACTTGTTGGAGAAAGAGGCGGGAGCGGCGGCCTGCTGCCCAAGAACTA
CCACCTGGAGAACGAGGTCGCCCGCCTGAAGAAGCTGGTCGGCGAGCGCGGTGGTTCTGGAGGTTTGCTC
CCAAAGAACTACCACTTGGAAAACGAAGTCGCAAGATTGAAGAAGTTGGTCGGTGAAAGAGGAGGAAGCG
GAGGATTATTACCTAAAAATTATCATTTGGAAAATGAAGTTGCTAGATTGAAGAAGTTGGTTGGAGAGAG
AGGGGGGTCTGGAGGACTACTACCGAAAAACTAC
